>Addgene plasmid #141522 | TFORF0115 | depositor full sequence | sequence record 276702 | Full Sequence
TTAATGTAGTCTTATGCAATACTCTTGTAGTCTTGCAACATGGTAACGATGAGTTAGCAACATGCCTTAC
AAGGAGAGAAAAAGCACCGTGCATGCCGATTGGTGGAAGTAAGGTGGTACGATCGTGCCTTATTAGGAAG
GCAACAGACGGGTCTGACATGGATTGGACGAACCACTGAATTGCCGCATTGCAGAGATATTGTATTTAAG
TGCCTAGCTCGATACATAAACGGGTCTCTCTGGTTAGACCAGATCTGAGCCTGGGAGCTCTCTGGCTAAC
TAGGGAACCCACTGCTTAAGCCTCAATAAAGCTTGCCTTGAGTGCTTCAAGTAGTGTGTGCCCGTCTGTT
GTGTGACTCTGGTAACTAGAGATCCCTCAGACCCTTTTAGTCAGTGTGGAAAATCTCTAGCAGTGGCGCC
CGAACAGGGACTTGAAAGCGAAAGGGAAACCAGAGGAGCTCTCTCGACGCAGGACTCGGCTTGCTGAAGC
GCGCACGGCAAGAGGCGAGGGGCGGCGACTGGTGAGTACGCCAAAAATTTTGACTAGCGGAGGCTAGAAG
GAGAGAGATGGGTGCGAGAGCGTCAGTATTAAGCGGGGGAGAATTAGATCGCGATGGGAAAAAATTCGGT
TAAGGCCAGGGGGAAAGAAAAAATATAAATTAAAACATATAGTATGGGCAAGCAGGGAGCTAGAACGATT
CGCAGTTAATCCTGGCCTGTTAGAAACATCAGAAGGCTGTAGACAAATACTGGGACAGCTACAACCATCC
CTTCAGACAGGATCAGAAGAACTTAGATCATTATATAATACAGTAGCAACCCTCTATTGTGTGCATCAAA
GGATAGAGATAAAAGACACCAAGGAAGCTTTAGACAAGATAGAGGAAGAGCAAAACAAAAGTAAGACCAC
CGCACAGCAAGCGGCCGCTGATCTTCAGACCTGGAGGAGGAGATATGAGGGACAATTGGAGAAGTGAATT
ATATAAATATAAAGTAGTAAAAATTGAACCATTAGGAGTAGCACCCACCAAGGCAAAGAGAAGAGTGGTG
CAGAGAGAAAAAAGAGCAGTGGGAATAGGAGCTTTGTTCCTTGGGTTCTTGGGAGCAGCAGGAAGCACTA
TGGGCGCAGCGTCAATGACGCTGACGGTACAGGCCAGACAATTATTGTCTGGTATAGTGCAGCAGCAGAA
CAATTTGCTGAGGGCTATTGAGGCGCAACAGCATCTGTTGCAACTCACAGTCTGGGGCATCAAGCAGCTC
CAGGCAAGAATCCTGGCTGTGGAAAGATACCTAAAGGATCAACAGCTCCTGGGGATTTGGGGTTGCTCTG
GAAAACTCATTTGCACCACTGCTGTGCCTTGGAATGCTAGTTGGAGTAATAAATCTCTGGAACAGATTTG
GAATCACACGACCTGGATGGAGTGGGACAGAGAAATTAACAATTACACAAGCTTAATACACTCCTTAATT
GAAGAATCGCAAAACCAGCAAGAAAAGAATGAACAAGAATTATTGGAATTAGATAAATGGGCAAGTTTGT
GGAATTGGTTTAACATAACAAATTGGCTGTGGTATATAAAATTATTCATAATGATAGTAGGAGGCTTGGT
AGGTTTAAGAATAGTTTTTGCTGTACTTTCTATAGTGAATAGAGTTAGGCAGGGATATTCACCATTATCG
TTTCAGACCCACCTCCCAACCCCGAGGGGACCCATGCATTGCATCTCAATTAGTCAGCAACCAGGTGTGG
AAAGTCCCCAGGCTCCCCAGCAGGCAGAAGTATGCAAAGCATGCGTCTCAATTAGTCAGCAACCATAGTC
CCGCCCCTAACTCCGCCCATCCCGCCCCTAACTCCGCCCAGTTCCGCCCATTCTCCGCCCCATGGCTGAC
TAATTTTTTTTATTTATGCAGAGGCCGAGGCCGCCTCGGCCTCTGAGCTATTCCAGAAGTAGTGAGGAGG
CTTTTTTGGAGGCCTAGGCTTTTGCAAAAAGCTTTCTAGAGGTACCACCGGAGCTTACCATGACCGAGTA
CAAGCCCACGGTGCGCCTCGCCACCCGCGACGACGTCCCCAGGGCCGTACGCACCCTCGCCGCCGCGTTC
GCCGACTACCCCGCCACGCGCCACACCGTCGATCCGGACCGCCACATCGAGCGGGTCACCGAGCTGCAAG
AACTCTTCCTCACGCGCGTCGGGCTCGACATCGGCAAGGTGTGGGTCGCGGACGACGGCGCCGCCGTGGC
GGTCTGGACCACGCCGGAGAGCGTCGAAGCGGGGGCGGTGTTCGCCGAGATCGGCCCGCGCATGGCCGAG
TTGAGCGGTTCCCGGCTGGCCGCGCAGCAACAGATGGAAGGCCTCCTGGCGCCGCACCGGCCCAAGGAGC
CCGCGTGGTTCCTGGCCACCGTCGGCGTCTCGCCCGACCACCAGGGCAAGGGTCTGGGCAGCGCCGTCGT
GCTCCCCGGAGTGGAGGCGGCCGAGCGCGCCGGGGTGCCCGCCTTCCTGGAGACCTCCGCGCCCCGCAAC
CTCCCCTTCTACGAGCGGCTCGGCTTCACCGTCACCGCCGACGTCGAGGTGCCCGAAGGACCGCGCACCT
GGTGCATGACCCGCAAGCCCGGTGCCAGTTAACGAATTCTAGATCTTGAGACAAATGGCAGTATTCATCC
ACAATTTTAAAAGAAAAGGGGGGATTGGGGGGTACAGTGCAGGGGAAAGAATAGTAGACATAATAGCAAC
AGACATACAAACTAAAGAATTACAAAAACAAATTACAAAAATTCAAAATTTTCGGGTTTATTACAGGGAC
AGCAGAGATCCACTTTGGCGCCGGCTCGAGGCCTGCAGGTGCAAAGATGGATAAAGTTTTAAACAGAGAG
GAATCTTTGCAGCTAATGGACCTTCTAGGTCTTGAAAGGAGTGGGAATTGGCTCCGGTGCCCGTCAGTGG
GCAGAGCGCACATCGCCCACAGTCCCCGAGAAGTTGGGGGGAGGGGTCGGCAATTGAACCGGTGCCTAGA
GAAGGTGGCGCGGGGTAAACTGGGAAAGTGATGTCGTGTACTGGCTCCGCCTTTTTCCCGAGGGTGGGGG
AGAACCGTATATAAGTGCAGTAGTCGCCGTGAACGTTCTTTTTCGCAACGGGTTTGCCGCCAGAACACAG
GTAAGTGCCGTGTGTGGTTCCCGCGGGCCTGGCCTCTTTACGGGTTATGGCCCTTGCGTGCCTTGAATTA
CTTCCACCTGGCTGCAGTACGTGATTCTTGATCCCGAGCTTCGGGTTGGAAGTGGGTGGGAGAGTTCGAG
GCCTTGCGCTTAAGGAGCCCCTTCGCCTCGTGCTTGAGTTGAGGCCTGGCCTGGGCGCTGGGGCCGCCGC
GTGCGAATCTGGTGGCACCTTCGCGCCTGTCTCGCTGCTTTCGATAAGTCTCTAGCCATTTAAAATTTTT
GATGACCTGCTGCGACGCTTTTTTTCTGGCAAGATAGTCTTGTAAATGCGGGCCAAGATCTGCACACTGG
TATTTCGGTTTTTGGGGCCGCGGGCGGCGACGGGGCCCGTGCGTCCCAGCGCACATGTTCGGCGAGGCGG
GGCCTGCGAGCGCGGCCACCGAGAATCGGACGGGGGTAGTCTCAAGCTGGCCGGCCTGCTCTGGTGCCTG
GCCTCGCGCCGCCGTGTATCGCCCCGCCCTGGGCGGCAAGGCTGGCCCGGTCGGCACCAGTTGCGTGAGC
GGAAAGATGGCCGCTTCCCGGCCCTGCTGCAGGGAGCTCAAAATGGAGGACGCGGCGCTCGGGAGAGCGG
GCGGGTGAGTCACCCACACAAAGGAAAAGGGCCTTTCCGTCCTCAGCCGTCGCTTCATGTGACTCCACGG
AGTACCGGGCGCCGTCCAGGCACCTCGATTAGTTCTCGAGCTTTTGGAGTACGTCGTCTTTAGGTTGGGG
GGAGGGGTTTTATGCGATGGAGTTTCCCCACACTGAGTGGGTGGAGACTGAAGTTAGGCCAGCTTGGCAC
TTGATGTAATTCTCCTTGGAATTTGCCCTTTTTGAGTTTGGATCTTGGTTCATTCTCAAGCCTCAGACAG
TGGTTCAAAGTTTTTTTCTTCCATTTCAGGTGTCGTGAGGCTAGCACCGCCACCATGTCTTGCCTGCACC
CTAGGCAAACGTGGAAAGGCGCAGCTCTGGTACACCGGAAAGCATGGTGGATGGGGAGGTCCCTGGATGG
CCGGTTGCAGGTGTCCCATCGGAAGGGGCTCCCTCATGTCATCTACTGCCGCCTGTGGCGATGGCCAGAC
CTGCACAGCCACCACGAGCTACGGGCCATGGAGCTGTGTGAGTTCGCCTTCAATATGAAGAAGGACGAGG
TCTGCGTGAATCCCTACCACTACCAGAGAGTAGAGACACCAGTTCTACCTCCTGTGTTGGTGCCACGCCA
CACAGAGATCCCGGCCGAGTTCCCCCCACTGGACGACTACAGCCATTCCATCCCCGAAAACACTAACTTC
CCCGCAGGCATCGAGCCCCAGAGCAATATTCCAGAGACCCCACCCCCTGGCTACCTGAGTGAAGATGGAG
AAACCAGTGACCACCAGATGAACCACAGCATGGACGCAGGTTCTCCAAACCTATCCCCGAATCCGATGTC
CCCAGCACATAATAACTTGGACCTGCAGCCAGTTACCTACTGCGAGCCGGCCTTCTGGTGCTCCATCTCC
TACTACGAGCTGAACCAGCGCGTCGGGGAGACATTCCACGCCTCGCAGCCATCCATGACTGTGGATGGCT
TCACCGACCCCTCCAATTCGGAGCGCTTCTGCCTAGGGCTGCTCTCCAATGTCAACAGGAATGCAGCAGT
GGAGCTGACACGGAGACACATCGGAAGAGGCGTGCGGCTCTACTACATCGGAGGGGAGGTCTTCGCAGAG
TGCCTCAGTGACAGCGCTATTTTTGTCCAGTCTCCCAACTGTAACCAGCGCTATGGCTGGCACCCGGCCA
CCGTCTGCAAGATCCCACCAGGATGCAACCTGAAGATCTTCAACAACCAGGAGTTCGCTGCCCTCCTGGC
CCAGTCGGTCAACCAGGGCTTTGAGGCTGTCTACCAGTTGACCCGAATGTGCACCATCCGCATGAGCTTC
GTCAAAGGCTGGGGAGCGGAGTACAGGAGACAGACTGTGACCAGTACCCCCTGCTGGATTGAGCTGCACC
TGAATGGGCCTTTGCAGTGGCTTGACAAGGTCCTCACCCAGATGGGCTCCCCAAGCATCCGCTGTTCCAG
TGTGTCTTAGTAATGAACTAGTCCGTAACTTGAAAGTATTTCGATTTCTTGGCTTTATATATCTTGTGGA
AAGGACGAGGGACTTACTCGGTGACTGTGCCGACGCGTTAAGTCGACAATCAACCTCTGGATTACAAAAT
TTGTGAAAGATTGACTGGTATTCTTAACTATGTTGCTCCTTTTACGCTATGTGGATACGCTGCTTTAATG
CCTTTGTATCATGCTATTGCTTCCCGTATGGCTTTCATTTTCTCCTCCTTGTATAAATCCTGGTTGCTGT
CTCTTTATGAGGAGTTGTGGCCCGTTGTCAGGCAACGTGGCGTGGTGTGCACTGTGTTTGCTGACGCAAC
CCCCACTGGTTGGGGCATTGCCACCACCTGTCAGCTCCTTTCCGGGACTTTCGCTTTCCCCCTCCCTATT
GCCACGGCGGAACTCATCGCCGCCTGCCTTGCCCGCTGCTGGACAGGGGCTCGGCTGTTGGGCACTGACA
ATTCCGTGGTGTTGTCGGGGAAATCATCGTCCTTTCCTTGGCTGCTCGCCTGTGTTGCCACCTGGATTCT
GCGCGGGACGTCCTTCTGCTACGTCCCTTCGGCCCTCAATCCAGCGGACCTTCCTTCCCGCGGCCTGCTG
CCGGCTCTGCGGCCTCTTCCGCGTCTTCGCCTTCGCCCTCAGACGAGTCGGATCTCCCTTTGGGCCGCCT
CCCCGCGTCGACTTTAAGACCAATGACTTACAAGGCAGCTGTAGATCTTAGCCACTTTTTAAAAGAAAAG
GGGGGACTGGAAGGGCTAATTCACTCCCAACGAAGACAAGATCTGCTTTTTGCTTGTACTGGGTCTCTCT
GGTTAGACCAGATCTGAGCCTGGGAGCTCTCTGGCTAACTAGGGAACCCACTGCTTAAGCCTCAATAAAG
CTTGCCTTGAGTGCTTCAAGTAGTGTGTGCCCGTCTGTTGTGTGACTCTGGTAACTAGAGATCCCTCAGA
CCCTTTTAGTCAGTGTGGAAAATCTCTAGCAGTACGTATAGTAGTTCATGTCATCTTATTATTCAGTATT
TATAACTTGCAAAGAAATGAATATCAGAGAGTGAGAGGAACTTGTTTATTGCAGCTTATAATGGTTACAA
ATAAAGCAATAGCATCACAAATTTCACAAATAAAGCATTTTTTTCACTGCATTCTAGTTGTGGTTTGTCC
AAACTCATCAATGTATCTTATCATGTCTGGCTCTAGCTATCCCGCCCCTAACTCCGCCCATCCCGCCCCT
AACTCCGCCCAGTTCCGCCCATTCTCCGCCCCATGGCTGACTAATTTTTTTTATTTATGCAGAGGCCGAG
GCCGCCTCGGCCTCTGAGCTATTCCAGAAGTAGTGAGGAGGCTTTTTTGGAGGCCTAGGGACGTACCCAA
TTCGCCCTATAGTGAGTCGTATTACGCGCGCTCACTGGCCGTCGTTTTACAACGTCGTGACTGGGAAAAC
CCTGGCGTTACCCAACTTAATCGCCTTGCAGCACATCCCCCTTTCGCCAGCTGGCGTAATAGCGAAGAGG
CCCGCACCGATCGCCCTTCCCAACAGTTGCGCAGCCTGAATGGCGAATGGG
[124 nt withheld, positions 6842-6965]
C
[91 nt withheld, positions 6967-7057]
A
[49 nt withheld, positions 7059-7107]
CCTTTGACGTTGGAGTCCACGTTCTTT
[37 nt withheld, positions 7135-7171]
ACCCTATCTCGGTCTATTCTTTTGATTTATAAGGGATTTTGCCGATTTCGGCCTATTGGTTAAAAAATGA
GCTGATTTAACAAAAATTTAACGCGAATTTTAACAAAATATTAACGCTTACAATTTAGGTGGCACTTTTC
GGGGAAATGTGCGCGGAACCCCTATTTGTTTATTTTTCTAAATACATTCAAATATGTATCCGCTCATGAG
ACAATAACCCTGATAAATGCTTCAATAATATTGAAAAAGGAAGAGTATGAGTATTCAACATTTCCGTGTC
GCCCTTATTCCCTTTTTTGCGGCATTTTGCCTTCCTGTTTTTGCTCACCCAGAAACGCTGGTGAAAGTAA
AAGATGCTGAAGATCAGTTGGGTGCACGAGTGGGTTACATCGAACTGGATCTCAACAGCGGTAAGATCCT
TGAGAGTTTTCGCCCCGAAGAACGTTTTCCAATGATGAGCACTTTTAAAGTTCTGCTATGTGGCGCGGTA
TTATCCCGTATTGACGCCGGGCAAGAGCAACTCGGTCGCCGCATACACTATTCTCAGAATGACTTGGTTG
AGTACTCACCAGTCACAGAAAAGCATCTTACGGATGGCATGACAGTAAGAGAATTATGCAGTGCTGCCAT
AACCATGAGTGATAACACTGCGGCCAACTTACTTCTGACAACGATCGGAGGACCGAAGGAGCTAACCGCT
TTTTTGCACAACATGGGGGATCATGTAACTCGCCTTGATCGTTGGGAACCGGAGCTGAATGAAGCCATAC
CAAACGACGAGCGTGACACCACGATGCCTGTAGCAATGGCAACAACGTTGCGCAAACTATTAACTGGCGA
ACTACTTACTCTAGCTTCCCGGCAACAATTAATAGACTGGATGGAGGCGGATAAAGTTGCAGGACCACTT
CTGCGCTCGGCCCTTCCGGCTGGCTGGTTTATTGCTGATAAATCTGGAGCCGGTGAGCGTGGGTCTCGCG
GTATCATTGCAGCACTGGGGCCAGATGGTAAGCCCTCCCGTATCGTAGTTATCTACACGACGGGGAGTCA
GGCAACTATGGATGAACGAAATAGACAGATCGCTGAGATAGGTGCCTCACTGATTAAGCATTGGTAACTG
TCAGACCAAGTTTACTCATATATACTTTAGATTGATTTAAAACTTCATTTTTAATTTAAAAGGATCTAGG
TGAAGATCCTTTTTGATAATCTCATGACCAAAATCCCTTAACGTGAGTTTTCGTTCCACTGAGCGTCAGA
CCCCGTAGAAAAGATCAAAGGATCTTCTTGAGATCCTTTTTTTCTGCGCGTAATCTGCTGCTTGCAAACA
AAAAAACCACCGCTACCAGCGGTGGTTTGTTTGCCGGATCAAGAGCTACCAACTCTTTTTCCGAAGGTAA
CTGGCTTCAGCAGAGCGCAGATACCAAATACTGTTCTTCTAGTGTAGCCGTAGTTAGGCCACCACTTCAA
GAACTCTGTAGCACCGCCTACATACCTCGCTCTGCTAATCCTGTTACCAGTGGCTGCTGCCAGTGGCGAT
AAGTCGTGTCTTACCGGGTTGGACTCAAGACGATAGTTACCGGATAAGGCGCAGCGGTCGGGCTGAACGG
GGGGTTCGTGCACACAGCCCAGCTTGGAGCGAACGACCTACACCGAACTGAGATACCTACAGCGTGAGCT
ATGAGAAAGCGCCACGCTTCCCGAAGGGAGAAAGGCGGACAGGTATCCGGTAAGCGGCAGGGTCGGAACA
GGAGAGCGCACGAGGGAGCTTCCAGGGGGAAACGCCTGGTATCTTTATAGTCCTGTCGGGTTTCGCCACC
TCTGACTTGAGCGTCGATTTTTGTGATGCTCGTCAGGGGGGCGGAGCCTATGGAAAAACGCCAGCAACGC
GGCCTTTTTACGGTTCCTGGCCTTTTGCTGGCCTTTTGCTCACATGTTCTTTCCTGCGTTATCCCCTGAT
TCTGTGGATAACCGTATTACCGCCTTTGAGTGAGCTGATACCGCTCGCCGCAGCCGAACGACCGAGCGCA
GCGAGTCAGTGAGCGAGGAAGCGGAAGAGCGCCCAATACGCAAACCGCCTCTCCCCGCGCGTTGGCCGAT
TCATTAATGCAGCTGGCACGACAGGTTTCCCGACTGGAAAGCGGGCAGTGAGCGCAACGCAATTAATGTG
AGTTAGCTCACTCATTAGGCACCCCAGGCTTTACACTTTATGCTTCCGGCTCGTATGTTGTGTGGAATTG
TGAGCGGATAACAATTTCACACAGGAAACAGCTATGACCATGATTACGCCAAGCGCGCAATTAACCCTCA
CTAAAGGGAACAAAAGCTGGAGCTGCAAGC
Features (pLannotate 1.2.2; 31 found; start..end, strand, type, name):
      5..231     +  promoter       RSV promoter: Rous sarcoma virus enhancer/promoter
    232..412     +  LTR            5' LTR (truncated): truncated 5' long terminal repeat (LTR) from HIV-1
    459..584     +  misc_feature   HIV-1 Ψ: packaging signal of human immunodeficiency virus type 1
    568..931     +  CDS            HIV-1 gag (fragment): gag protein from human immunodeficiency virus 1; gag
   1077..1310    +  misc_feature   RRE: The Rev response element (RRE) of HIV-1 allows for Rev-dependent mRNA export from the nucleus to the cytoplasm.
   1687..1713    +  CDS            Rev (fragment): human immunodeficiency virus 1 (HIV-1) Rev protein; rev; enhances nuclear export of unspliced and incompletely spliced viral mRNAs
   1720..1743    +  promoter       SV40 promoter (fragment): SV40 early promoter
   1744..1815    +  promoter       SV40 promoter (fragment): SV40 enhancer and early promoter
   1839..1974    +  rep_origin     SV40 ori: SV40 origin of replication
   2020..2616    +  CDS            PuroR (fragment): puromycin N-acetyltransferase; pac from Streptomyces; confers resistance to puromycin
   2665..2782    +  misc_feature   cPPT/CTS: central polypurine tract and central termination sequence of HIV-1
   2847..2913    +  CDS            small t antigen (fragment): SV40 (simian virus 40) small t antigen
   2920..4098    +  promoter       EF-1α promoter: strong constitutive promoter for human elongation factor EF-1α
   4187..5257    +  CDS            SMAD3 (fragment): SMAD3_HUMAN - Also known as MADH3. Experimental evidence at protein level: Swiss-Prot protein existence level 1. Receptor-regulated SMAD (R-SMAD) that is an intracellular signal transducer and transcriptional modulator activated by TGF-beta (transforming growth factor) and activin type 1 receptor kinases. Binds the TRE element in the promoter region of many genes that are regulated by TGF-beta and, on formation of the SMAD3/SMAD4 complex, activates transcription. Also can form a SMAD3/SMAD4/JUN/FOS complex at the AP- 1/SMAD site to regulate TGF-beta-mediated transcription. Has an inhibitory ef
   5273..5326    +  promoter       U6 promoter (fragment): RNA polymerase III promoter for human U6 snRNA
   5368..5956    +  misc_feature   WPRE: woodchuck hepatitis virus posttranscriptional regulatory element
   6007..6026    +  misc_feature   cPPT/CTS (fragment): central polypurine tract and central termination sequence of HIV-1
   6028..6261    +  LTR            3' LTR (ΔU3): self-inactivating 3' long terminal repeat (LTR) from HIV-1
   6339..6460    +  polyA_signal   SV40 poly(A) signal: SV40 polyadenylation signal
   6500..6635    +  rep_origin     SV40 ori: SV40 origin of replication
   6656..6674    -  promoter       T7 promoter: promoter for bacteriophage T7 RNA polymerase
   6682..6837    +  CDS            lacZα (fragment): LacZα fragment of β-galactosidase; lacZ fragment
   6842..7270    +  rep_origin     f1 ori (sequence partly withheld): f1 bacteriophage origin of replication; arrow indicates direction of (+) strand synthesis
   7323..7427    +  promoter       AmpR promoter: bla
   7428..8288    +  CDS            AmpR: β-lactamase; bla; confers resistance to ampicillin, carbenicillin, and related antibiotics
   8459..9047    +  rep_origin     ori: high-copy-number ColE1/pMB1/pBR322/pUC origin of replication
   9230..9322    +  CDS            lacI (fragment): lac repressor; lacI; The lac repressor binds to the lac operator to inhibit transcription in E. coli. This inhibition can be relieved by adding lactose or isopropyl-β-D-thiogalactopyranoside (IPTG).
   9335..9356    +  protein_bind   CAP binding site: CAP binding activates transcription in the presence of cAMP. E. coli catabolite activator protein
   9371..9401    +  promoter       lac promoter: promoter for the E. coli lac operon
   9409..9425    +  protein_bind   lac operator: The lac repressor binds to the lac operator to inhibit transcription in E. coli. This inhibition can be relieved by adding lactose or isopropyl-β-D-thiogalactopyranoside (IPTG). lac repressor encoded by lacI
   9470..9488    +  promoter       T3 promoter: promoter for bacteriophage T3 RNA polymerase
