[The description below was written by a language model from this plasmid's Addgene catalogue record and pLannotate feature annotations shown in this document.]
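Description:
TFORF0115 is a lentiviral mammalian expression plasmid built on the pLX_TRC317 backbone and carrying the human SMAD3 open reading frame, one member of a barcoded transcription factor ORF collection. In bacteria it is maintained through a high-copy ColE1/pUC-type origin and selected with ampicillin via the β-lactamase gene. An f1 origin and remnants of a lac/lacZα cloning region flanked by T3 and T7 promoters are also present in the backbone. The depositor warns that the plasmid can recombine, as is common for constructs with repeated LTRs.

The transfer cassette has a third-generation, self-inactivating layout. An RSV promoter drives a truncated HIV-1 5' LTR, followed by the Ψ packaging signal with a partial gag sequence, the Rev response element for Rev-dependent export of the genomic RNA, and a cPPT/CTS element. It ends in a ΔU3 3' LTR, with an SV40 polyadenylation signal downstream. Within the provirus, an SV40 early promoter/origin region drives puromycin N-acetyltransferase for selection of transduced cells. A separate, strong constitutive EF-1α promoter drives SMAD3, a receptor-regulated SMAD that transduces TGF-β and activin signals and modulates transcription. A WPRE downstream of the ORF enhances transcript expression. The record describes a unique 24-bp barcode associated with the ORF, but this is not annotated in the feature table. A short U6 promoter fragment is annotated between the ORF and the WPRE.

The construct is intended for SMAD3 overexpression after lentiviral transduction, particularly in pooled screens where the barcode identifies which transcription factor each cell received, as in directed-differentiation studies.
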