Addgene plasmid #141522: TFORF0115
Purpose: Lentiviral vector for overexpressing the SMAD3 transcription factor ORF with a unique 24-bp barcode. Barcodes facilitate identification of transcription factors in pooled screens.
Depositing lab: Feng Zhang. Depositing organization: Broad Institute. Publication: A transcription factor atlas of directed differentiation. Joung J, Ma S, Tay T, Geiger-Schuller KR, Kirchgatterer PC, Verdine VK, Guo B, Arias-Garcia MA, Allen WE, Singh A, Kuksenko O, Abudayyeh OO, Gootenberg JS, Fu Z, Macrae RK, Buenrostro JD, Regev A, Zhang F. Cell. 2023 Jan 5;186(1):209-229.e26. doi: 10.1016/j.cell.2022.11.026. PubMed 36608654.
Backbone
  Vector backbone: pLX_TRC317
  Backbone manufacturer: Broad Institute Genetic Perturbation Platform
  Backbone size w/o insert (bp): 8264
  Vector type: Mammalian Expression, Lentiviral
  Selectable markers: Puromycin
Growth in bacteria
  Bacterial resistance: Ampicillin, 100 μg/mL
  Growth temperature: 37°C
  Growth strain: NEB Stable
  Copy number: High Copy
Gene/Insert
  Gene/Insert name: SMAD3
  Species: H. sapiens (human)
  Insert size (bp): 1247
  Entrez Gene: SMAD3 (a.k.a. HSPC193, HsT17436, JV15-2, LDS1C, LDS3, MADH3, hMAD-3, hSMAD3, mad3)
  Promoter: EF1a
  Cloning method: Unknown
  Sequencing primers: 5′ GGGTGGAGACTGAAGTTAGGCCAG; 3′ CACATAGCGTAAAAGGAGCAACATAG
Terms and licenses: Academic/Nonprofit Terms; Industry Terms: Not Available to Industry
Depositor comments: NM_001145103,ENST00000439724 . The transcription factor ORF portion of this plasmid was synthesized by Genewiz. Please test multiple small colonies in case of plasmid recombination. To make this collection available in a timely manner, a portion of this collection was not fully sequenced by Addgene. If an Addgene verified full plasmid sequence is not available, please contact us prior to placing an order to request the full sequence.
How to cite: TFORF0115 was a gift from Feng Zhang (Addgene plasmid # 141522 ; http://n2t.net/addgene:141522 ; RRID:Addgene_141522)
