>Addgene plasmid #141522 | TFORF0115 | depositor partial sequence | sequence record 276703 | Insert
ACCGCCACCATGTCTTGCCTGCACCCTAGGCAAACGTGGAAAGGCGCAGCTCTGGTACACCGGAAAGCAT
GGTGGATGGGGAGGTCCCTGGATGGCCGGTTGCAGGTGTCCCATCGGAAGGGGCTCCCTCATGTCATCTA
CTGCCGCCTGTGGCGATGGCCAGACCTGCACAGCCACCACGAGCTACGGGCCATGGAGCTGTGTGAGTTC
GCCTTCAATATGAAGAAGGACGAGGTCTGCGTGAATCCCTACCACTACCAGAGAGTAGAGACACCAGTTC
TACCTCCTGTGTTGGTGCCACGCCACACAGAGATCCCGGCCGAGTTCCCCCCACTGGACGACTACAGCCA
TTCCATCCCCGAAAACACTAACTTCCCCGCAGGCATCGAGCCCCAGAGCAATATTCCAGAGACCCCACCC
CCTGGCTACCTGAGTGAAGATGGAGAAACCAGTGACCACCAGATGAACCACAGCATGGACGCAGGTTCTC
CAAACCTATCCCCGAATCCGATGTCCCCAGCACATAATAACTTGGACCTGCAGCCAGTTACCTACTGCGA
GCCGGCCTTCTGGTGCTCCATCTCCTACTACGAGCTGAACCAGCGCGTCGGGGAGACATTCCACGCCTCG
CAGCCATCCATGACTGTGGATGGCTTCACCGACCCCTCCAATTCGGAGCGCTTCTGCCTAGGGCTGCTCT
CCAATGTCAACAGGAATGCAGCAGTGGAGCTGACACGGAGACACATCGGAAGAGGCGTGCGGCTCTACTA
CATCGGAGGGGAGGTCTTCGCAGAGTGCCTCAGTGACAGCGCTATTTTTGTCCAGTCTCCCAACTGTAAC
CAGCGCTATGGCTGGCACCCGGCCACCGTCTGCAAGATCCCACCAGGATGCAACCTGAAGATCTTCAACA
ACCAGGAGTTCGCTGCCCTCCTGGCCCAGTCGGTCAACCAGGGCTTTGAGGCTGTCTACCAGTTGACCCG
AATGTGCACCATCCGCATGAGCTTCGTCAAAGGCTGGGGAGCGGAGTACAGGAGACAGACTGTGACCAGT
ACCCCCTGCTGGATTGAGCTGCACCTGAATGGGCCTTTGCAGTGGCTTGACAAGGTCCTCACCCAGATGG
GCTCCCCAAGCATCCGCTGTTCCAGTGTGTCTTAGTAATGAACTAGTCCGTAACTTGAAAGTATTTCGAT
TTCTTGGCTTTATATATCTTGTGGAAAGGACGAGGGACTTACTCGGTGACTGTGCCG
