>Addgene plasmid #141522 | TFORF0115 | depositor partial sequence | sequence record 276704 | Barcode
GGGACTTACTCGGTGACTGTGCCG
