>Addgene plasmid #141522 | TFORF0115 | addgene partial sequence | sequence record 319920 | WPRE-R 5'-CATAGCGTAAAAGGAGCAACA-3'
ACTGTGGATGGCTTCACCGACCCCTCCAATTCGGAGCGCTTCTGCCTAGGGCTGCTCTCCAATGTCAACA
GGAATGCAGCAGTGGAGCTGACACGGAGACACATCGGAAGAGGCGTGCGGCTCTACTACATCGGAGGGGA
GGTCTTCGCAGAGTGCCTCAGTGACAGCGCTATTTTTGTCCAGTCTCCCAACTGTAACCAGCGCTATGGC
TGGCACCCGGCCACCGTCTGCAAGATCCCACCAGGATGCAACCTGAAGATCTTCAACAACCAGGAGTTCG
CTGCCCTCCTGGCCCAGTCGGTCAACCAGGGCTTTGAGGCTGTCTACCAGTTGACCCGAATGTGCACCAT
CCGCATGAGCTTCGTCAAAGGCTGGGGAGCGGAGTACAGGAGACAGACTGTGACCAGTACCCCCTGCTGG
ATTGAGCTGCACCTGAATGGGCCTTTGCAGTGGCTTGACAAGGTCCTCACCCAGATGGGCTCCCCAAGCA
TCCGCTGTTCCAGTGTGTCTTAGTAATGAACTAGTCCGTAACTTGAAAGTATTTCGATTTCTTGGCTTTA
TATATCTTGTGGAAAGGACGAGGGACTTACTCGGTGACTGTGCCGACGCGTTAAGTCGACAATCAACCTC
TGGATTACAAAA
